>Addgene plasmid #210755 | pDL0_033 | addgene full sequence | sequence record 435102 | Addgene NGS Result
GAAGTGAAGGCCCATGAGGCCCAGCACTTCGTGGTCTCACATTGGCAACGGGAGCAGCTGACTAGAAAGC
TGTATTCACAAAAAAAAGGATATATATAGCACGCAGTCAGGCAAAAGTTAAGATATACTACAATTAGCAG
TTGAGAGGTTGGTATTTTTTTTAGAACAGTTGCGGCGATTCATTGACTAACATCAAATTAGAAACACATA
TGTACGTAAGCAGACTGGTAGATTAATTGTTCTTTTGTTTAGAATAGCAAAGACAACATAGTCAGTCATC
AAGAAAACAGTGACCGTGCAGTCAGTGTTCACCCATCTGTAACTAGTAATTCATACCAATGAAAAGCAAC
CGAGCAAGACAAATCAGAGCATTCAACACAACTGCCGAATGAATACATAAAGATAGATGCAGCAGGAACA
AATAATATAATATACTAATTAACCAAGCTATACAAGATGCCATGCTAATAAATATAAGTAGGCAAGCAAA
CATGATGTATCTAAACCAAGAATACACAGACAGATATTGCCTAGCAGGCTATGTGAGTGAGTCTGGCAGT
GGAGCGAATTAAACAGGAGATGCCGAAACTAAATTGAAGCACCCAATAGGATTCGAACCTATATCAGAAT
TATATCAACTACAGTATACCACAAGGCCCGGTCCCACGGCCTCACCCGAGAGGATAGGAGATCAGACCCT
CTGTTTTCACCGTTAGAAGATGGGAGCACCAATTTTAGTTGAATTTGAATTTAATCAGGTGGGCGATGCG
ATGATATATACTGTATAACTATTTGATTTGGTATATCTGCTTTATTATAAAAGTGGAAGAAAGAAAAACG
ATTGGTAGCTTAGCTAGGTGCGCGACATAAGAGCAACACTCCTAGTAATATATGCGTGAAGGACAAAAAC
TAGGGAACAATTTACAGAACTTGAAAGCCTAATAATGAATCGAGCATCAAACAATTCAGACAGAACTGAA
TAGTAACAACTGAATCAAAACCGTGAATTCAAGGACCCAGTGCCTTACCTCGACGGGGTAAGTCAACAGA
CAGAGCCGGGGGAGGGGAGAGGAGGCGGTCGAGGTGGGACTGAACGGTAAGGGAGGAATGGATGGCTCTG
TTTATATAGCGCGCGCCTCAGCGCCGCACGGTCACCGGCCGGTCCGGCGGCTAGGGTTTGCGAGCGAGTA
CAGTCCTCGAGCTTTCGTAGCGCCTACGAACGCCCTGCCTTGACGGCTACCCTGCCCTAGGCCCACTCCA
CCACCGCTGCTTCACGCGCCGGTCACTCGTTCTCCGTGCCTTATCGTTTTCTTTTCTTTCGAAAAAACGG
CGCTTCCTTTCCTTTTTCTCATATCAGAAGAACAAAAAAACATGTGATGAAGGATGGCGCACTTTGCTAC
GATGCTAGCGGGATTCTGCTTGTCAGAACCGATCTCTGTCTGGACTTTTCGGTTGTGGCTCCTGAGACCA
CAGAGTGATGCGGCCTTGACGGCCTTCACTCAATTCGCCCTATAGTGAGTCGTATTACGTCGCGCTCACT
GGCCGTCGTTTTACAACGTCGTGACTGGGAAAACCCTGGCGTTACCCAACTTAATCGCCTTGCAGCACAT
CCCCCTTTCGCCAGCTGGCGTAATAGCGAAGAGGCCCGCACCGAAACGCCCTTCCCAACAGTTGCGCAGC
CTGAATGGCGAATGGGAGCGCCCTGTAGCGGCCACTCAACCCTATCTCGGTCTATTCTTTTGATTTATAA
GGGATTTTGCCGATTTCGGCCTATTGGTTAAAAAATGAGCTGATTTAACAAAAATTTAACGCGAATTTTA
ACAAAATATTAACGCTTACAATTTAGGTGGCACTTTTCGGGGAAATGTGCGCGGAACCCCTATTTGTTTA
TTTTTCTAAATACATTCAAATATGTATCCGCTCATGAGACAATAACCCTGATAAATGCTTCAATAATATT
GAAAAAGGAAGAGTATGCGTAGCCGTAATTGGAGCCGTACCCTGACCGAACGTAGCGGCGGTAATGGTGC
GGTGGCGGTGTTTATGGCGTGCTATGATTGCTTTTTTGGCGTGCAGAGCATGCCGCGTGCGAGCAAACAG
CAGGCGCGTTATGCGGTGGGCCGTTGCCTGATGCTGTGGAGCAGCAACGATGTGACCCAGCAGGGCAGCC
GTCCGAAAACCAAACTGAACATTATGCGTGAAGCGGTGATTGCGGAAGTGAGCACCCAGCTGTCTGAAGT
GGTGGGCGTGATTGAACGTCATCTGGAACCGACCCTGCTGGCCGTGCATCTGTATGGCAGCGCGGTGGAT
GGCGGCCTGAAACCGCATAGCGATATTGATCTGCTGGTGACCGTGACCGTGCGTCTGGATGAAACCACCC
GTCGTGCGCTGATTAACGATCTGCTGGAAACCAGCGCGAGCCCGGGTGAAAGCGAAATTCTGCGTGCGGT
GGAAGTGACCATCGTGGTGCATGATGACATTATTCCGTGGCGTTATCCGGCGAAACGTGAGCTGCAGTTT
GGCGAATGGCAGCGTAACGATATTCTGGCCGGCATTTTTGAACCGGCGACCATTGATATCGATCTGGCCA
TTCTGCTGACCAAAGCGCGTGAACATAGCGTGGCGCTGGTTGGTCCGGCAGCGGAAGAACTGTTTGATCC
GGTGCCGGAACAGGACCTGTTTGAAGCGCTGAACGAAACCCTGACCCTGTGGAACAGCCCGCCGGATTGG
GCGGGTGATGAACGCAACGTGGTGCTGACCCTGAGCCGTATTTGGTATAGCGCGGTGACCGGCAAAATTG
CGCCGAAAGATGTGGCGGCGGATTGGGCCATGGAACGTCTGCCGGCGCAGTATCAGCCGGTGATTCTGGA
AGCGCGTCAGGCGTATCTGGGCCAGGAAGAAGATCGTCTGGCCAGCCGTGCGGATCAGCTGGAAGAATTT
GTGCATTACGTGAAAGGCGAAATTACCAAAGTGGTGGGTAAATAATAACTGTCAGACCAAGTTTACTCAT
ATATACTTTAGATTGATTTAAAACTTCATTTTTAATTTAAAAGGATCTAGGTGAAGATCCTTTTTGATAA
TCTCATGACCAAAATCCCTTAACGTGAGTTTTCGTTCCACTGAGCGTCAGACCCCGTAGAAAAGATCAAA
GGATCTTCTTGAGATCCTTTTTTTCTGCGCGTAATCTGCTGCTTGCAAACAAAAAAACCACCGCTACCAG
CGGTGGTTTGTTTGCCGGATCAAGAGCTACCAACTCTTTTTCCGAAGGTAACTGGCTTCAGCAGAGCGCA
GATACCAAATACTGTTCTTCTAGTGTAGCCGTAGTTAGGCCACCACTTCAAGAACTCTGTAGCACCGCCT
ACATACCTCGCTCTGCTAATCCTGTTACCAGTGGCTGCTGCCAGTGGCGATAAGTCGTGTCTTACCGGGT
TGGACTCAAGACGATAGTTACCGGATAAGGCGCAGCGGTCGGGCTGAACGGGGGGTTCGTGCACACAGCC
CAGCTTGGAGCGAACGACCTACACCGAACTGAGATACCTACAGCGTGAGCTATGAGAAAGCGCCACGCTT
CCCGAAGGGAGAAAGGCGGACAGGTATCCGGTAAGCGGCAGGGTCGGAACAGGAGAGCGCACGAGGGAGC
TTCCAGGGGGAAACGCCTGGTATCTTTATAGTCCTGTCGGGTTTCGCCACCTCTGACTTGAGCGTCGATT
TTTGTGATGCTCGTCAGGGGGGCGGAGCCTATGGAAAAACGCCAGCAACGCGGCCTTTTTACGGTTCCTG
GCCTTTTGCTGGCCTTTTGCTCATTAGGCACCCCAGGCTTTACCCGAACGACCGAGCGCAGCGAGTCAGT
GAGCGAGGAAGCGGAGAGCGCCCAATACGCAAGGAAACAGCTATGACCATGTTAATGCAGCTGGCACGAC
AGGTTTCCCGACTGGAAAGCGGGCAGT
Features (pLannotate 1.2.2; 8 found; start..end, strand, type, name):
   1509..1527    -  promoter       T7 promoter: promoter for bacteriophage T7 RNA polymerase
   1536..1692    +  CDS            lacZα (fragment): LacZα fragment of β-galactosidase; lacZ fragment
   1713..1844    +  rep_origin     M13 ori (fragment): M13 bacteriophage origin of replication; arrow indicates direction of (+) strand synthesis
   1870..1974    +  promoter       AmpR promoter: bla
   2194..2982    +  CDS            aadA: S3AD_ECOLX - Experimental evidence at protein level: Swiss-Prot protein existence level 1. Mediates bacterial resistance to the antibiotics streptomycin and spectinomycin. From Escherichia coli.
   3159..3747    +  rep_origin     ori: high-copy-number ColE1/pMB1/pBR322/pUC origin of replication
   3825..3865    +  rep_origin     RSF ori (fragment): Plasmids containing the RSF 1030 origin of replication can be propagated in E. coli cells that contain additional plasmids with compatible origins.
   3902..2       +  CDS            lacI (fragment) (across the origin): lac repressor; lacI; The lac repressor binds to the lac operator to inhibit transcription in E. coli. This inhibition can be relieved by adding lactose or isopropyl-β-D-thiogalactopyranoside (IPTG).
