[The description below was written by a language model from this plasmid's Addgene catalogue record and pLannotate feature annotations shown in this document.]
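Description:
pDL0_033 is a level 0 part plasmid for modular plant synthetic biology, built on the pICH41295 backbone, which is the MoClo/Golden Gate acceptor generally used for promoter plus 5' UTR ("PU") modules. This matches the "PU" label in the stated purpose. Its payload is the Zea mays elongation factor 1A (EF1a) promoter, listed as a synthetic sequence of maize origin. EF1a promoters are generally used to drive strong, broadly constitutive expression. The plasmid carries no coding sequence or terminator for plant expression. It instead serves as a donor from which the promoter module is taken and combined with coding and terminator parts to form complete transcription units in higher-level assembly vectors. The record associates it with work on inducible synthetic circuits controlling pigmentation in grasses.

The plasmid is propagated in E. coli through a high-copy ColE1/pUC-type origin. Selection is with spectinomycin, conferred by the aadA aminoglycoside adenylyltransferase gene, with an AmpR (bla) promoter annotated upstream. The other annotated features are backbone remnants rather than functional payload: a T7 promoter, lacZα and lacI fragments left over from the blue/white screening cassette region, and short fragments matching M13 and RSF origins. The feature table does not annotate the maize promoter itself, but the roughly 1.5 kb unannotated region upstream of the T7 promoter presumably corresponds to the insert. The sequenced record is 3,947 nt, somewhat longer than the 3,666 bp total size in the catalogue entry, and the record does not explain this difference.
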