Addgene plasmid #210755: pDL0_033
Purpose: PU_Zea mays EF1a promoter
Depositing lab: Dmitri Nusinow. Depositing organization: Donald Danforth Plant Science Center. Publication: Remote Sensing of Endogenous Pigmentation by Inducible Synthetic Circuits in Grasses. Lee DY, Acosta-Gamboa L, Saleh L, Pathak S, Swyers N, Morgan A, Meerdink S, Kuzio C, Calderon S, Sheng H, Kenney S, Zare A, Gehan M, Nusinow DA. Plant Biotechnol J. 2025 Dec 5. doi: 10.1111/pbi.70480. PubMed 41351300.
Backbone
  Vector backbone: pICH41295
  Backbone size w/o insert (bp): 2243
  Total vector size (bp): 3666
  Vector type: Plant Expression, Synthetic Biology
Growth in bacteria
  Bacterial resistance: Spectinomycin, 50 μg/mL
  Growth temperature: 37°C
  Growth strain: DH5alpha
  Copy number: Unknown
Gene/Insert
  Gene/Insert name: Zea Mays Elongation factor 1A promoter
  Species: Synthetic; Zea mays
Resource information
  A portion of this plasmid was derived from a plasmid made by: Giles Oldroyd lab, Cambridge University, UK
Terms and licenses: Academic/Nonprofit Terms; Industry Terms: Not Available to Industry
Depositor comments: Please visit https://doi.org/10.1101/2025.06.20.660755 for bioRxiv preprint.
How to cite: pDL0_033 was a gift from Dmitri Nusinow (Addgene plasmid # 210755 ; http://n2t.net/addgene:210755 ; RRID:Addgene_210755)
